Addgene plasmid #92044: OptoEphB2KD-mCherry
Purpose: Expresses kinase-dead mutant of OptoEphB2 labeled with mCherry
Depositing lab: Ji Yu.
Backbone
  Vector backbone: pmCherryN1
  Vector type: Mammalian Expression
Growth in bacteria
  Bacterial resistance: Kanamycin, 50 μg/mL
  Growth temperature: 37°C
  Growth strain: DH5alpha
  Copy number: High Copy
Gene/Insert
  Gene/Insert name: EPHB2
  Species: H. sapiens (human), A. thaliana (mustard weed)
  Entrez Gene: EPHB2 (a.k.a. BDPLT22, CAPB, DRT, EK5, EPHT3, ERK, Hek5, PCBC, Tyro5); CRY2 (a.k.a. AT1G04400, AT-PHH1, ATCRY2, CRYPTOCHROME 2 APOPROTEIN, F19P19.14, F19P19_14, FHA, PHH1, cryptochrome 2)
  Tag / fusion protein: mCherry (C terminal on insert)
Terms and licenses: Academic/Nonprofit Terms; Industry Terms: Not Available to Industry
Depositor comments: OptoEphB sequence encodes a N-term myristoylation signal peptide, AA565-986 of EphB2, and the PHR domain of Cry2olig (E490G). This clone contains the K->M mutation in the kinase domain of EphB2 resulting in inactivation of the kinase.
How to cite: OptoEphB2KD-mCherry was a gift from Ji Yu (Addgene plasmid # 92044 ; http://n2t.net/addgene:92044 ; RRID:Addgene_92044)
