[The description below was written by a language model from this plasmid's Addgene catalogue record and pLannotate feature annotations shown in this document.]
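Description:
OptoEphB2KD-mCherry is a mammalian expression plasmid built on the pmCherryN1 backbone that encodes a kinase-dead version of an optogenetic EphB2 receptor fused to mCherry. Transcription is driven by the CMV immediate early enhancer and promoter and terminated by an SV40 polyadenylation signal. According to the depositor, the open reading frame begins with an N-terminal myristoylation signal peptide, followed by residues 565–986 of EphB2 (the region carrying the kinase domain) and then the photolyase homology region (PHR) of Arabidopsis cryptochrome 2 in its Cry2olig form (E490G). mCherry is fused at the C terminus. The feature table agrees with this layout, showing an EphB2 fragment, a residual Gateway attB2 site, CRY2PHR, a short multiple cloning site remnant and mCherry in series. The annotation tool matched the EphB2 segment to the mouse protein, whereas the catalogue lists the gene as human; the record does not resolve this difference.

The myristoylation signal would be expected to anchor the chimera at membranes without the extracellular ligand-binding portion, and Cry2olig is a CRY2 variant known for enhanced blue-light-induced clustering, so illumination should substitute for ligand-driven receptor oligomerisation. This clone carries a lysine-to-methionine substitution in the EphB2 kinase domain that inactivates the kinase. That suggests use as a negative control alongside the active OptoEphB2 construct, although the record does not state this. The mCherry tag allows the protein to be visualised.

The plasmid is maintained in bacteria through a high-copy ColE1/pUC-type origin and kanamycin selection. The NeoR/KanR gene sits behind both a bacterial promoter and the SV40 early promoter, with an HSV TK polyadenylation signal, so it can also support G418 selection in mammalian cells. An f1 origin is also present.
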