Features (pLannotate 1.2.2; 18 found; start..end, strand, type, name):
      1..304     +  enhancer       CMV enhancer: human cytomegalovirus immediate early enhancer
    305..508     +  promoter       CMV promoter: human cytomegalovirus (CMV) immediate early promoter
    545..1903    +  CDS            Ephb2 (fragment): EPHB2_MOUSE - Also known as Epth3, Nuk From Mus musculus (Mouse).
   1914..1938    -  protein_bind   attB2: mutant version of attB; recombination site for the Gateway® BP reaction BP Clonase™
   1955..3448    +  CDS            CRY2PHR: N-terminal photolyase homology region of Arabidopsis thaliana cryptochrome 2 binds to CIB1 upon exposure to blue light (Kennedy et al., 2010)
   3449..3465    +  misc_feature   MCS (fragment): multiple cloning site
   3473..4180    +  CDS            mCherry: mCherry is a basic (constitutively fluorescent) red fluorescent protein published in 2004, derived from Discosoma sp.. It is reported to be a very rapidly-maturing monomer with low acid sensitivity.
   4200..4283    +  CDS            large T antigen (fragment): large T antigen from SV40 (simian virus 40)
   4306..4427    +  polyA_signal   SV40 poly(A) signal: SV40 polyadenylation signal
   4461..4889    -  rep_origin     f1 ori (sequence partly withheld): f1 bacteriophage origin of replication; arrow indicates direction of (+) strand synthesis
   4916..5020    +  promoter       AmpR promoter: bla
   5022..5379    +  promoter       SV40 promoter: SV40 enhancer and early promoter
   5414..6208    +  CDS            NeoR/KanR: aminoglycoside phosphotransferase from Tn5; aph(3')-II (or nptII); confers resistance to neomycin, kanamycin, and G418 (Geneticin®)
   6229..6381    +  CDS            ble (fragment): BLE_KLEPN - Experimental evidence at protein level: Swiss-Prot protein existence level 1. Binding protein with a strong affinity to the bleomycin family of antibiotics. Binds to CL990; an antimitotic-antibiotic compound. From Klebsiella pneumoniae.
   6440..6487    +  polyA_signal   HSV TK poly(A) signal: herpes simplex virus thymidine kinase polyadenylation signal (Cole and Stacy, 1985)
   6578..6594    -  polyA_signal   bGH poly(A) signal (fragment): bovine growth hormone polyadenylation signal
   6816..7404    +  rep_origin     ori: high-copy-number ColE1/pMB1/pBR322/pUC origin of replication
   7519..7578    +  enhancer       CMV enhancer (fragment): human cytomegalovirus immediate early enhancer
>Addgene plasmid #92044 | OptoEphB2KD-mCherry | addgene full sequence | sequence record 182373 | Addgene NGS Result
CGTTACATAACTTACGGTAAATGGCCCGCCTGGCTGACCGCCCAACGACCCCCGCCCATTGACGTCAATA
ATGACGTATGTTCCCATAGTAACGCCAATAGGGACTTTCCATTGACGTCAATGGGTGGAGTATTTACGGT
AAACTGCCCACTTGGCAGTACATCAAGTGTATCATATGCCAAGTACGCCCCCTATTGACGTCAATGACGG
TAAATGGCCCGCCTGGCATTATGCCCAGTACATGACCTTATGGGACTTTCCTACTTGGCAGTACATCTAC
GTATTAGTCATCGCTATTACCATGGTGATGCGGTTTTGGCAGTACATCAATGGGCGTGGATAGCGGTTTG
ACTCACGGGGATTTCCAAGTCTCCACCCCATTGACGTCAATGGGAGTTTGTTTTGGCACCAAAATCAACG
GGACTTTCCAAAATGTCGTAACAACTCCGCCCCATTGACGCAAATGGGCGGTAGGCGTGTACGGTGGGAG
GTCTATATAAGCAGAGCTGGTTTAGTGAACCGTCAGATCCGCTAGCGCTACCGGACTCAGATCTCGAATC
AAACAAGTTTGTACAAAAAAGCAGGCTCCGCGGCCGCCCCCTTCACCATGGGAAGCAGCAAGAGCAAGCC
AAAGCTTTGTAACAGACGGGGGTTTGAGCGTGCTGACTCGGAGTACACGGACAAGCTGCAACACTACACC
AGTGGCCACATGACCCCAGGCATGAAGATCTACATCGATCCTTTCACCTACGAGGACCCCAACGAGGCAG
TGCGGGAGTTTGCCAAGGAAATTGACATCTCCTGTGTCAAAATTGAGCAGGTGATCGGAGCAGGGGAGTT
TGGCGAGGTCTGCAGTGGCCACCTGAAGCTGCCAGGCAAGAGAGAGATCTTTGTGGCCATCATGACGCTC
AAGTCGGGCTACACGGAGAAGCAGCGCCGGGACTTCCTGAGCGAAGCCTCCATCATGGGCCAGTTCGACC
ATCCCAACGTCATCCACCTGGAGGGTGTCGTGACCAAGAGCACACCTGTGATGATCATCACCGAGTTCAT
GGAGAATGGCTCCCTGGACTCCTTTCTCCGGCAAAACGATGGGCAGTTCACAGTCATCCAGCTGGTGGGC
ATGCTTCGGGGCATCGCAGCTGGCATGAAGTACCTGGCAGACATGAACTATGTTCACCGTGACCTGGCTG
CCCGCAACATCCTCGTCAACAGCAACCTGGTCTGCAAGGTGTCGGACTTTGGGCTCTCACGCTTTCTAGA
GGACGATACCTCAGACCCCACCTACACCAGTGCCCTGGGCGGAAAGATCCCCATCCGCTGGACAGCCCCG
GAAGCCATCCAGTACCGGAAGTTCACCTCGGCCAGTGATGTGTGGAGCTACGGCATTGTCATGTGGGAGG
TGATGTCCTATGGGGAGCGGCCCTACTGGGACATGACCAACCAGGATGTAATCAATGCCATTGAGCAGGA
CTATCGGCTGCCACCGCCCATGGACTGCCCGAGCGCCCTGCACCAACTCATGCTGGACTGTTGGCAGAAG
GACCGCAACCACCGGCCCAAGTTCGGCCAAATTGTCAACACGCTAGACAAGATGATCCGCAATCCCAACA
GCCTCAAAGCCATGGCGCCCCTCTCCTCTGGCATCAACCTGCCGCTGCTGGACCGCACGATCCCCGACTA
CACCAGCTTTAGCACGGTGGACGAGTGGCTGGAGGCCATCAAGATGGGGCAGTACAAGGAGAGCTTCGCC
AATGCCGGCTTCACCTCCTTTGACGTCGTGTCTCAGATGATGATGGAGGACATTCTCCGGGTTGGGGTCA
CTTTGGCTGGCCACCAGAAAAAAATCCTGAACAGTATCCAGGTGATGCGGGCGCAGATGAACCAGATTCA
GTCTGTGGAGGTTTGGCGCGCCGACCCAGCTTTCTTGTACAAAGTGGTTCGATTCGAGGCCACCATGAAG
ATGGACAAAAAGACTATAGTTTGGTTTAGAAGAGACCTAAGGATTGAGGATAATCCTGCATTAGCAGCAG
CTGCTCACGAAGGATCTGTTTTTCCTGTCTTCATTTGGTGTCCTGAAGAAGAAGGACAGTTTTATCCTGG
AAGAGCTTCAAGATGGTGGATGAAACAATCACTTGCTCACTTATCTCAATCCTTGAAGGCTCTTGGATCT
GACCTCACTTTAATCAAAACCCACAACACGATTTCAGCGATCTTGGATTGTATCCGCGTTACCGGTGCTA
CAAAAGTCGTCTTTAACCACCTCTATGATCCTGTTTCGTTAGTTCGGGACCATACCGTAAAGGAGAAGCT
GGTGGAACGTGGGATCTCTGTGCAAAGCTACAATGGAGATCTATTGTATGAACCGTGGGAGATATACTGC
GAAAAGGGCAAACCTTTTACGAGTTTCAATTCTTACTGGAAGAAATGCTTAGATATGTCGATTGAATCCG
TTATGCTTCCTCCTCCTTGGCGGTTGATGCCAATAACTGCAGCGGCTGAAGCGATTTGGGCGTGTTCGAT
TGAAGAACTAGGGCTGGAGAATGAGGCCGAGAAACCGAGCAATGCGTTGTTAACTAGAGCTTGGTCTCCA
GGATGGAGCAATGCTGATAAGTTACTAAATGAGTTCATCGAGAAGCAGTTGATAGATTATGCAAAGAACA
GCAAGAAAGTTGTTGGGAATTCTACTTCACTACTTTCTCCGTATCTCCATTTCGGGGAAATAAGCGTCAG
ACACGTTTTCCAGTGTGCCCGGATGAAACAAATTATATGGGCAAGAGATAAGAACAGTGAAGGAGAAGAA
AGTGCAGATCTTTTTCTTAGGGGAATCGGTTTAAGAGAGTATTCTCGGTATATATGTTTCAACTTCCCGT
TTACTCACGAGCAATCGTTGTTGAGTCATCTTCGGTTTTTCCCTTGGGATGCTGATGTTGATAAGTTCAA
GGCCTGGAGACAAGGCAGGACCGGTTATCCGTTGGTGGATGCCGGAATGAGAGAGCTTTGGGCTACCGGA
TGGATGCATAACAGAATAAGAGTGATTGTTTCAAGCTTTGCTGTGAAGTTTCTTCTCCTTCCATGGAAAT
GGGGAATGAAGTATTTCTGGGATACACTTTTGGATGCTGATTTGGAATGTGACATCCTTGGCTGGCAGTA
TATCTCTGGGAGTATCCCCGATGGCCACGAGCTTGATCGCTTGGACAATCCCGCGTTACAAGGCGCCAAA
TATGACCCAGAAGGTGAGTACATAAGGCAATGGCTTCCCGAGCTTGCGAGATTGCCAACTGAATGGATCC
ATCATCCATGGGACGCTCCTTTAACCGTACTCAAAGCTTCTGGTGTGGAACTCGGAACAAACTATGCGAA
ACCCATTGTAGACATCGACACAGCTCGTGAGCTACTAGCTAAAGCTATTTCAAGAACCCGTGGAGCACAG
ATCATGATCGGAGCAGCAGCCCGGGATCCACCGGTCGCCACCATGGTGAGCAAGGGCGAGGAGGATAACA
TGGCCATCATCAAGGAGTTCATGCGCTTCAAGGTGCACATGGAGGGCTCCGTGAACGGCCACGAGTTCGA
GATCGAGGGCGAGGGCGAGGGCCGCCCCTACGAGGGCACCCAGACCGCCAAGCTGAAGGTGACCAAGGGT
GGCCCCCTGCCCTTCGCCTGGGACATCCTGTCCCCTCAGTTCATGTACGGCTCCAAGGCCTACGTGAAGC
ACCCCGCCGACATCCCCGACTACTTGAAGCTGTCCTTCCCCGAGGGCTTCAAGTGGGAGCGCGTGATGAA
CTTCGAGGACGGCGGCGTGGTGACCGTGACCCAGGACTCCTCCCTGCAGGACGGCGAGTTCATCTACAAG
GTGAAGCTGCGCGGCACCAACTTCCCCTCCGACGGCCCCGTAATGCAGAAGAAGACCATGGGCTGGGAGG
CCTCCTCCGAGCGGATGTACCCCGAGGACGGCGCCCTGAAGGGCGAGATCAAGCAGAGGCTGAAGCTGAA
GGACGGCGGCCACTACGACGCTGAGGTCAAGACCACCTACAAGGCCAAGAAGCCCGTGCAGCTGCCCGGC
GCCTACAACGTCAACATCAAGTTGGACATCACCTCCCACAACGAGGACTACACCATCGTGGAACAGTACG
AACGCGCCGAGGGCCGCCACTCCACCGGCGGCATGGACGAGCTGTACAAGTAAAGCGGCCGCGACTCTAG
ATCATAATCAGCCATACCACATTTGTAGAGGTTTTACTTGCTTTAAAAAACCTCCCACACCTCCCCCTGA
ACCTGAAACATAAAATGAATGCAATTGTTGTTGTTAACTTGTTTATTGCAGCTTATAATGGTTACAAATA
AAGCAATAGCATCACAAATTTCACAAATAAAGCATTTTTTTCACTGCATTCTAGTTGTGGTTTGTCCAAA
CTCATCAATGTATCTTAAGGCGTAAATTGTAAGCGTTAATATTTTGTTAAAATTCGCGTTAAATTTTTGT
TAAATCAGCTCATTTTTTAACCAATAGGCCGAAATCGGCAAAATCCCTTATAAATCAAAAGAATAGACCG
AGATAGGGT
[37 nt withheld, positions 4560-4596]
AAAGAACGTGGACTCCAACGTCAAAGG
[49 nt withheld, positions 4624-4672]
T
[91 nt withheld, positions 4674-4764]
G
[124 nt withheld, positions 4766-4889]
CAGGTGGCACTTTTCGGGGAAATGTGCGCGGAACCCCTATTTGTTTATTTTTCTAAATACATTCAAATAT
GTATCCGCTCATGAGACAATAACCCTGATAAATGCTTCAATAATATTGAAAAAGGAAGAGTCCTGAGGCG
GAAAGAACCAGCTGTGGAATGTGTGTCAGTTAGGGTGTGGAAAGTCCCCAGGCTCCCCAGCAGGCAGAAG
TATGCAAAGCATGCATCTCAATTAGTCAGCAACCAGGTGTGGAAAGTCCCCAGGCTCCCCAGCAGGCAGA
AGTATGCAAAGCATGCATCTCAATTAGTCAGCAACCATAGTCCCGCCCCTAACTCCGCCCATCCCGCCCC
TAACTCCGCCCAGTTCCGCCCATTCTCCGCCCCATGGCTGACTAATTTTTTTTATTTATGCAGAGGCCGA
GGCCGCCTCGGCCTCTGAGCTATTCCAGAAGTAGTGAGGAGGCTTTTTTGGAGGCCTAGGCTTTTGCAAA
GATCGATCAAGAGACAGGATGAGGATCGTTTCGCATGATTGAACAAGATGGATTGCACGCAGGTTCTCCG
GCCGCTTGGGTGGAGAGGCTATTCGGCTATGACTGGGCACAACAGACAATCGGCTGCTCTGATGCCGCCG
TGTTCCGGCTGTCAGCGCAGGGGCGCCCGGTTCTTTTTGTCAAGACCGACCTGTCCGGTGCCCTGAATGA
ACTGCAAGACGAGGCAGCGCGGCTATCGTGGCTGGCCACGACGGGCGTTCCTTGCGCAGCTGTGCTCGAC
GTTGTCACTGAAGCGGGAAGGGACTGGCTGCTATTGGGCGAAGTGCCGGGGCAGGATCTCCTGTCATCTC
ACCTTGCTCCTGCCGAGAAAGTATCCATCATGGCTGATGCAATGCGGCGGCTGCATACGCTTGATCCGGC
TACCTGCCCATTCGACCACCAAGCGAAACATCGCATCGAGCGAGCACGTACTCGGATGGAAGCCGGTCTT
GTCGATCAGGATGATCTGGACGAAGAGCATCAGGGGCTCGCGCCAGCCGAACTGTTCGCCAGGCTCAAGG
CGAGCATGCCCGACGGCGAGGATCTCGTCGTGACCCATGGCGATGCCTGCTTGCCGAATATCATGGTGGA
AAATGGCCGCTTTTCTGGATTCATCGACTGTGGCCGGCTGGGTGTGGCGGACCGCTATCAGGACATAGCG
TTGGCTACCCGTGATATTGCTGAAGAGCTTGGCGGCGAATGGGCTGACCGCTTCCTCGTGCTTTACGGTA
TCGCCGCTCCCGATTCGCAGCGCATCGCCTTCTATCGCCTTCTTGACGAGTTCTTCTGAGCGGGACTCTG
GGGTTCGAAATGACCGACCAAGCGACGCCCAACCTGCCATCACGAGATTTCGATTCCACCGCCGCCTTCT
ATGAAAGGTTGGGCTTCGGAATCGTTTTCCGGGACGCCGGCTGGATGATCCTCCAGCGCGGGGATCTCAT
GCTGGAGTTCTTCGCCCACCCTAGGGGGAGGCTAACTGAAACACGGAAGGAGACAATACCGGAAGGAACC
CGCGCTATGACGGCAATAAAAAGACAGAATAAAACGCACGGTGTTGGGTCGTTTGTTCATAAACGCGGGG
TTCGGTCCCAGGGCTGGCACTCTGTCGATACCCCACCGAGACCCCATTGGGGCCAATACGCCCGCGTTTC
TTCCTTTTCCCCACCCCACCCCCCAAGTTCGGGTGAAGGCCCAGGGCTCGCAGCCAACGTCGGGGCGGCA
GGCCCTGCCATAGCCTCAGGTTACTCATATATACTTTAGATTGATTTAAAACTTCATTTTTAATTTAAAA
GGATCTAGGTGAAGATCCTTTTTGATAATCTCATGACCAAAATCCCTTAACGTGAGTTTTCGTTCCACTG
AGCGTCAGACCCCGTAGAAAAGATCAAAGGATCTTCTTGAGATCCTTTTTTTCTGCGCGTAATCTGCTGC
TTGCAAACAAAAAAACCACCGCTACCAGCGGTGGTTTGTTTGCCGGATCAAGAGCTACCAACTCTTTTTC
CGAAGGTAACTGGCTTCAGCAGAGCGCAGATACCAAATACTGTTCTTCTAGTGTAGCCGTAGTTAGGCCA
CCACTTCAAGAACTCTGTAGCACCGCCTACATACCTCGCTCTGCTAATCCTGTTACCAGTGGCTGCTGCC
AGTGGCGATAAGTCGTGTCTTACCGGGTTGGACTCAAGACGATAGTTACCGGATAAGGCGCAGCGGTCGG
GCTGAACGGGGGGTTCGTGCACACAGCCCAGCTTGGAGCGAACGACCTACACCGAACTGAGATACCTACA
GCGTGAGCTATGAGAAAGCGCCACGCTTCCCGAAGGGAGAAAGGCGGACAGGTATCCGGTAAGCGGCAGG
GTCGGAACAGGAGAGCGCACGAGGGAGCTTCCAGGGGGAAACGCCTGGTATCTTTATAGTCCTGTCGGGT
TTCGCCACCTCTGACTTGAGCGTCGATTTTTGTGATGCTCGTCAGGGGGGCGGAGCCTATGGAAAAACGC
CAGCAACGCGGCCTTTTTACGGTTCCTGGCCTTTTGCTGGCCTTTTGCTCACATGTTCTTTCCTGCGTTA
TCCCCTGATTCTGTGGATAACCGTATTACCGCCATGCATTAGTTATTAATAGTAATCAATTACGGGGTCA
TTAGTTCATAGCCCATATATGGAGTTCCG
